Addgene plasmid #106313: pLenti CRISPR sgMTHFD2_1
Purpose: Express Cas9 and sgRNA targeting MTHFD2
Depositing lab: Richard Possemato. Depositing organization: NYU Grossman School of Medicine. Publication: Serine Catabolism by SHMT2 Is Required for Proper Mitochondrial Translation Initiation and Maintenance of Formylmethionyl-tRNAs. Minton DR, Nam M, McLaughlin DJ, Shin J, Bayraktar EC, Alvarez SW, Sviderskiy VO, Papagiannakopoulos T, Sabatini DM, Birsoy K, Possemato R. Mol Cell. 2018 Feb 15;69(4):610-621.e5. doi: 10.1016/j.molcel.2018.01.024. PubMed 29452640.
Backbone
  Vector backbone: pLENTICRISPR
  Backbone size w/o insert (bp): 13000
  Vector type: Mammalian Expression, Lentiviral, CRISPR
  Selectable markers: Puromycin
Growth in bacteria
  Bacterial resistance: Ampicillin, 100 μg/mL
  Growth temperature: 37°C
  Growth strain: NEB Stable
  Copy number: High Copy
Gene/Insert
  Gene/Insert name: sgRNA targeting MTHFD2
  gRNA/shRNA sequence: CGAAGGGAGCAGCTGTGCGC
  Species: H. sapiens (human)
  Entrez Gene: MTHFD2 (a.k.a. NMDMC)
Terms and licenses: Academic/Nonprofit Terms; Industry Terms: Not Available to Industry
How to cite: pLenti CRISPR sgMTHFD2_1 was a gift from Richard Possemato (Addgene plasmid # 106313 ; http://n2t.net/addgene:106313 ; RRID:Addgene_106313)
