[The description below was written by a language model from this plasmid's Addgene catalogue record and pLannotate feature annotations shown in this document.]
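Description:
pLenti CRISPR sgMTHFD2_1 is an all-in-one lentiviral CRISPR vector built on the pLENTICRISPR backbone, designed to deliver both Streptococcus pyogenes Cas9 and a single guide RNA against human MTHFD2 (also known as NMDMC) into mammalian cells. In bacteria it is maintained as a high-copy plasmid through a ColE1/pUC-type origin and selected with ampicillin via the β-lactamase gene. An f1 origin, an SV40 origin and remnants of a lac/lacZα cloning region are also annotated in the plasmid backbone. The catalogue lists a backbone size of about 13 kb, whereas the sequenced record is 11,590 nt. The record itself does not explain this difference.

The viral portion has a third-generation, self-inactivating layout. An RSV promoter drives a truncated HIV-1 5' LTR, followed by the Ψ packaging signal with a gag fragment, the Rev response element for Rev-dependent nuclear export of the genomic RNA, a cPPT/CTS element, and a ΔU3 3' LTR followed by an SV40 polyadenylation signal. Within this frame, a human U6 RNA polymerase III promoter transcribes the MTHFD2-specific spacer fused to the SpCas9 guide scaffold. An EF-1α core promoter drives the Cas9 coding sequence, annotated as adjoining N- and C-terminal portions, with a puromycin N-acetyltransferase gene immediately downstream. The linker between Cas9 and the puromycin marker is not annotated. A WPRE follows to enhance transcript expression. After packaging and transduction, puromycin selects for integrated cells, in which Cas9 and the guide act to disrupt MTHFD2. The associated work concerns mitochondrial serine catabolism and one-carbon metabolism.
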