Features (pLannotate 1.2.2; 29 found; start..end, strand, type, name):
     75..96      +  protein_bind   CAP binding site: CAP binding activates transcription in the presence of cAMP. E. coli catabolite activator protein
    111..141     +  promoter       lac promoter: promoter for the E. coli lac operon
    145..167     +  protein_bind   lac operator (fragment): The lac repressor binds to the lac operator to inhibit transcription in E. coli. This inhibition can be relieved by adding lactose or isopropyl-β-D-thiogalactopyranoside (IPTG). lac repressor encoded by lacI
    210..228     +  promoter       T3 promoter: promoter for bacteriophage T3 RNA polymerase
    256..482     +  promoter       RSV promoter: Rous sarcoma virus enhancer/promoter
    483..663     +  LTR            5' LTR (truncated): truncated 5' long terminal repeat (LTR) from HIV-1
    710..835     +  misc_feature   HIV-1 Ψ: packaging signal of human immunodeficiency virus type 1
    819..1182    +  CDS            HIV-1 gag (fragment): gag protein from human immunodeficiency virus 1; gag
   1328..1561    +  misc_feature   RRE: The Rev response element (RRE) of HIV-1 allows for Rev-dependent mRNA export from the nucleus to the cytoplasm.
   1938..1964    +  CDS            Rev (fragment): human immunodeficiency virus 1 (HIV-1) Rev protein; rev; enhances nuclear export of unspliced and incompletely spliced viral mRNAs
   1968..2208    +  promoter       U6 promoter: RNA polymerase III promoter for human U6 snRNA
   2238..2313    +  misc_RNA       gRNA scaffold: guide RNA scaffold for the Streptococcus pyogenes CRISPR/Cas9 system
   2361..2478    +  misc_feature   cPPT/CTS: central polypurine tract and central termination sequence of HIV-1
   2547..2758    +  promoter       EF-1α core promoter: core promoter for human elongation factor EF-1α
   2862..4463    +  CDS            Cas9(N): N-terminal portion of Streptococcus pyogenes Cas9 (Zetsche et al., 2015)
   4464..6962    +  CDS            Cas9(C): C-terminal portion of Streptococcus pyogenes Cas9 (Zetsche et al., 2015)
   7083..7682    +  CDS            PuroR (fragment): puromycin N-acetyltransferase; pac from Streptomyces; confers resistance to puromycin
   7698..8286    +  misc_feature   WPRE: woodchuck hepatitis virus posttranscriptional regulatory element
   8337..8356    +  misc_feature   cPPT/CTS (fragment): central polypurine tract and central termination sequence of HIV-1
   8358..8591    +  LTR            3' LTR (ΔU3): self-inactivating 3' long terminal repeat (LTR) from HIV-1
   8669..8790    +  polyA_signal   SV40 poly(A) signal: SV40 polyadenylation signal
   8830..8965    +  rep_origin     SV40 ori: SV40 origin of replication
   8986..9004    -  promoter       T7 promoter: promoter for bacteriophage T7 RNA polymerase
   9012..9167    +  CDS            lacZα (fragment): LacZα fragment of β-galactosidase; lacZ fragment
   9172..9600    +  rep_origin     f1 ori (sequence partly withheld): f1 bacteriophage origin of replication; arrow indicates direction of (+) strand synthesis
   9653..9757    +  promoter       AmpR promoter: bla
   9758..10618   +  CDS            AmpR: β-lactamase; bla; confers resistance to ampicillin, carbenicillin, and related antibiotics
  10789..11377   +  rep_origin     ori: high-copy-number ColE1/pMB1/pBR322/pUC origin of replication
  11560..62      +  CDS            lacI (fragment) (across the origin): lac repressor; lacI; The lac repressor binds to the lac operator to inhibit transcription in E. coli. This inhibition can be relieved by adding lactose or isopropyl-β-D-thiogalactopyranoside (IPTG).
>Addgene plasmid #106313 | pLenti CRISPR sgMTHFD2_1 | addgene full sequence | sequence record 209255 | Addgene NGS Result
CGTTGGCCGATTCATTAATGCAGCTGGCACGACAGGTTTCCCGACTGGAAAGCGGGCAGTGAGCGCAACG
CAATTAATGTGAGTTAGCTCACTCATTAGGCACCCCAGGCTTTACACTTTATGCTTCCGGCTCGTATGTT
GTGTGGAATTGTGAGCGGATAACAATTTCACACAGGAAACAGCTATGACCATGATTACGCCAAGCGCGCA
ATTAACCCTCACTAAAGGGAACAAAAGCTGGAGCTGCAAGCTTAATGTAGTCTTATGCAATACTCTTGTA
GTCTTGCAACATGGTAACGATGAGTTAGCAACATGCCTTACAAGGAGAGAAAAAGCACCGTGCATGCCGA
TTGGTGGAAGTAAGGTGGTACGATCGTGCCTTATTAGGAAGGCAACAGACGGGTCTGACATGGATTGGAC
GAACCACTGAATTGCCGCATTGCAGAGATATTGTATTTAAGTGCCTAGCTCGATACATAAACGGGTCTCT
CTGGTTAGACCAGATCTGAGCCTGGGAGCTCTCTGGCTAACTAGGGAACCCACTGCTTAAGCCTCAATAA
AGCTTGCCTTGAGTGCTTCAAGTAGTGTGTGCCCGTCTGTTGTGTGACTCTGGTAACTAGAGATCCCTCA
GACCCTTTTAGTCAGTGTGGAAAATCTCTAGCAGTGGCGCCCGAACAGGGACTTGAAAGCGAAAGGGAAA
CCAGAGGAGCTCTCTCGACGCAGGACTCGGCTTGCTGAAGCGCGCACGGCAAGAGGCGAGGGGCGGCGAC
TGGTGAGTACGCCAAAAATTTTGACTAGCGGAGGCTAGAAGGAGAGAGATGGGTGCGAGAGCGTCAGTAT
TAAGCGGGGGAGAATTAGATCGCGATGGGAAAAAATTCGGTTAAGGCCAGGGGGAAAGAAAAAATATAAA
TTAAAACATATAGTATGGGCAAGCAGGGAGCTAGAACGATTCGCAGTTAATCCTGGCCTGTTAGAAACAT
CAGAAGGCTGTAGACAAATACTGGGACAGCTACAACCATCCCTTCAGACAGGATCAGAAGAACTTAGATC
ATTATATAATACAGTAGCAACCCTCTATTGTGTGCATCAAAGGATAGAGATAAAAGACACCAAGGAAGCT
TTAGACAAGATAGAGGAAGAGCAAAACAAAAGTAAGACCACCGCACAGCAAGCGGCCGCTGATCTTCAGA
CCTGGAGGAGGAGATATGAGGGACAATTGGAGAAGTGAATTATATAAATATAAAGTAGTAAAAATTGAAC
CATTAGGAGTAGCACCCACCAAGGCAAAGAGAAGAGTGGTGCAGAGAGAAAAAAGAGCAGTGGGAATAGG
AGCTTTGTTCCTTGGGTTCTTGGGAGCAGCAGGAAGCACTATGGGCGCAGCGTCAATGACGCTGACGGTA
CAGGCCAGACAATTATTGTCTGGTATAGTGCAGCAGCAGAACAATTTGCTGAGGGCTATTGAGGCGCAAC
AGCATCTGTTGCAACTCACAGTCTGGGGCATCAAGCAGCTCCAGGCAAGAATCCTGGCTGTGGAAAGATA
CCTAAAGGATCAACAGCTCCTGGGGATTTGGGGTTGCTCTGGAAAACTCATTTGCACCACTGCTGTGCCT
TGGAATGCTAGTTGGAGTAATAAATCTCTGGAACAGATTTGGAATCACACGACCTGGATGGAGTGGGACA
GAGAAATTAACAATTACACAAGCTTAATACACTCCTTAATTGAAGAATCGCAAAACCAGCAAGAAAAGAA
TGAACAAGAATTATTGGAATTAGATAAATGGGCAAGTTTGTGGAATTGGTTTAACATAACAAATTGGCTG
TGGTATATAAAATTATTCATAATGATAGTAGGAGGCTTGGTAGGTTTAAGAATAGTTTTTGCTGTACTTT
CTATAGTGAATAGAGTTAGGCAGGGATATTCACCATTATCGTTTCAGACCCACCTCCCAACCCCGAGGGG
ACCCAGAGAGGGCCTATTTCCCATGATTCCTTCATATTTGCATATACGATACAAGGCTGTTAGAGAGATA
ATTAGAATTAATTTGACTGTAAACACAAAGATATTAGTACAAAATACGTGACGTAGAAAGTAATAATTTC
TTGGGTAGTTTGCAGTTTTAAAATTATGTTTTAAAATGGACTATCATATGCTTACCGTAACTTGAAAGTA
TTTCGATTTCTTGGCTTTATATATCTTGTGGAAAGGACGAAACACCGCGAAGGGAGCAGCTGTGCGCGTT
TTAGAGCTAGAAATAGCAAGTTAAAATAAGGCTAGTCCGTTATCAACTTGAAAAAGTGGCACCGAGTCGG
TGCTTTTTTGAATTCTAGATCTTGAGACAAATGGCAGTATTCATCCACAATTTTAAAAGAAAAGGGGGGA
TTGGGGGGTACAGTGCAGGGGAAAGAATAGTAGACATAATAGCAACAGACATACAAACTAAAGAATTACA
AAAACAAATTACAAAAATTCAAAATTTTCGGGTTTATTACAGGGACAGCAGAGATCCACTTTGGCGCCGG
CTCGAGTGGCTCCGGTGCCCGTCAGTGGGCAGAGCGCACATCGCCCACAGTCCCCGAGAAGTTGGGGGGA
GGGGTCGGCAATTGAACCGGTGCCTAGAGAAGGTGGCGCGGGGTAAACTGGGAAAGTGATGTCGTGTACT
GGCTCCGCCTTTTTCCCGAGGGTGGGGGAGAACCGTATATAAGTGCAGTAGTCGCCGTGAACGTTCTTTT
TCGCAACGGGTTTGCCGCCAGAACACAGGTGTCGTGACGCGGGATCCGCCACCATGGATTACAAAGACGA
TGACGATAAGATGGCCCCAAAGAAGAAGCGGAAGGTCGGTATCCACGGAGTCCCAGCAGCCGACAAGAAG
TACAGCATCGGCCTGGACATCGGCACCAACTCTGTGGGCTGGGCCGTGATCACCGACGAGTACAAGGTGC
CCAGCAAGAAATTCAAGGTGCTGGGCAACACCGACCGGCACAGCATCAAGAAGAACCTGATCGGAGCCCT
GCTGTTCGACAGCGGCGAAACAGCCGAGGCCACCCGGCTGAAGAGAACCGCCAGAAGAAGATACACCAGA
CGGAAGAACCGGATCTGCTATCTGCAAGAGATCTTCAGCAACGAGATGGCCAAGGTGGACGACAGCTTCT
TCCACAGACTGGAAGAGTCCTTCCTGGTGGAAGAGGATAAGAAGCACGAGCGGCACCCCATCTTCGGCAA
CATCGTGGACGAGGTGGCCTACCACGAGAAGTACCCCACCATCTACCACCTGAGAAAGAAACTGGTGGAC
AGCACCGACAAGGCCGACCTGCGGCTGATCTATCTGGCCCTGGCCCACATGATCAAGTTCCGGGGCCACT
TCCTGATCGAGGGCGACCTGAACCCCGACAACAGCGACGTGGACAAGCTGTTCATCCAGCTGGTGCAGAC
CTACAACCAGCTGTTCGAGGAAAACCCCATCAACGCCAGCGGCGTGGACGCCAAGGCCATCCTGTCTGCC
AGACTGAGCAAGAGCAGACGGCTGGAAAATCTGATCGCCCAGCTGCCCGGCGAGAAGAAGAATGGCCTGT
TCGGAAACCTGATTGCCCTGAGCCTGGGCCTGACCCCCAACTTCAAGAGCAACTTCGACCTGGCCGAGGA
TGCCAAACTGCAGCTGAGCAAGGACACCTACGACGACGACCTGGACAACCTGCTGGCCCAGATCGGCGAC
CAGTACGCCGACCTGTTTCTGGCCGCCAAGAACCTGTCCGACGCCATCCTGCTGAGCGACATCCTGAGAG
TGAACACCGAGATCACCAAGGCCCCCCTGAGCGCCTCTATGATCAAGAGATACGACGAGCACCACCAGGA
CCTGACCCTGCTGAAAGCTCTCGTGCGGCAGCAGCTGCCTGAGAAGTACAAAGAGATTTTCTTCGACCAG
AGCAAGAACGGCTACGCCGGCTACATTGACGGCGGAGCCAGCCAGGAAGAGTTCTACAAGTTCATCAAGC
CCATCCTGGAAAAGATGGACGGCACCGAGGAACTGCTCGTGAAGCTGAACAGAGAGGACCTGCTGCGGAA
GCAGCGGACCTTCGACAACGGCAGCATCCCCCACCAGATCCACCTGGGAGAGCTGCACGCCATTCTGCGG
CGGCAGGAAGATTTTTACCCATTCCTGAAGGACAACCGGGAAAAGATCGAGAAGATCCTGACCTTCCGCA
TCCCCTACTACGTGGGCCCTCTGGCCAGGGGAAACAGCAGATTCGCCTGGATGACCAGAAAGAGCGAGGA
AACCATCACCCCCTGGAACTTCGAGGAAGTGGTGGACAAGGGCGCTTCCGCCCAGAGCTTCATCGAGCGG
ATGACCAACTTCGATAAGAACCTGCCCAACGAGAAGGTGCTGCCCAAGCACAGCCTGCTGTACGAGTACT
TCACCGTGTATAACGAGCTGACCAAAGTGAAATACGTGACCGAGGGAATGAGAAAGCCCGCCTTCCTGAG
CGGCGAGCAGAAAAAGGCCATCGTGGACCTGCTGTTCAAGACCAACCGGAAAGTGACCGTGAAGCAGCTG
AAAGAGGACTACTTCAAGAAAATCGAGTGCTTCGACTCCGTGGAAATCTCCGGCGTGGAAGATCGGTTCA
ACGCCTCCCTGGGCACATACCACGATCTGCTGAAAATTATCAAGGACAAGGACTTCCTGGACAATGAGGA
AAACGAGGACATTCTGGAAGATATCGTGCTGACCCTGACACTGTTTGAGGACAGAGAGATGATCGAGGAA
CGGCTGAAAACCTATGCCCACCTGTTCGACGACAAAGTGATGAAGCAGCTGAAGCGGCGGAGATACACCG
GCTGGGGCAGGCTGAGCCGGAAGCTGATCAACGGCATCCGGGACAAGCAGTCCGGCAAGACAATCCTGGA
TTTCCTGAAGTCCGACGGCTTCGCCAACAGAAACTTCATGCAGCTGATCCACGACGACAGCCTGACCTTT
AAAGAGGACATCCAGAAAGCCCAGGTGTCCGGCCAGGGCGATAGCCTGCACGAGCACATTGCCAATCTGG
CCGGCAGCCCCGCCATTAAGAAGGGCATCCTGCAGACAGTGAAGGTGGTGGACGAGCTCGTGAAAGTGAT
GGGCCGGCACAAGCCCGAGAACATCGTGATCGAAATGGCCAGAGAGAACCAGACCACCCAGAAGGGACAG
AAGAACAGCCGCGAGAGAATGAAGCGGATCGAAGAGGGCATCAAAGAGCTGGGCAGCCAGATCCTGAAAG
AACACCCCGTGGAAAACACCCAGCTGCAGAACGAGAAGCTGTACCTGTACTACCTGCAGAATGGGCGGGA
TATGTACGTGGACCAGGAACTGGACATCAACCGGCTGTCCGACTACGATGTGGACCATATCGTGCCTCAG
AGCTTTCTGAAGGACGACTCCATCGACAACAAGGTGCTGACCAGAAGCGACAAGAACCGGGGCAAGAGCG
ACAACGTGCCCTCCGAAGAGGTCGTGAAGAAGATGAAGAACTACTGGCGGCAGCTGCTGAACGCCAAGCT
GATTACCCAGAGAAAGTTCGACAATCTGACCAAGGCCGAGAGAGGCGGCCTGAGCGAACTGGATAAGGCC
GGCTTCATCAAGAGACAGCTGGTGGAAACCCGGCAGATCACAAAGCACGTGGCACAGATCCTGGACTCCC
GGATGAACACTAAGTACGACGAGAATGACAAGCTGATCCGGGAAGTGAAAGTGATCACCCTGAAGTCCAA
GCTGGTGTCCGATTTCCGGAAGGATTTCCAGTTTTACAAAGTGCGCGAGATCAACAACTACCACCACGCC
CACGACGCCTACCTGAACGCCGTCGTGGGAACCGCCCTGATCAAAAAGTACCCTAAGCTGGAAAGCGAGT
TCGTGTACGGCGACTACAAGGTGTACGACGTGCGGAAGATGATCGCCAAGAGCGAGCAGGAAATCGGCAA
GGCTACCGCCAAGTACTTCTTCTACAGCAACATCATGAACTTTTTCAAGACCGAGATTACCCTGGCCAAC
GGCGAGATCCGGAAGCGGCCTCTGATCGAGACAAACGGCGAAACCGGGGAGATCGTGTGGGATAAGGGCC
GGGATTTTGCCACCGTGCGGAAAGTGCTGAGCATGCCCCAAGTGAATATCGTGAAAAAGACCGAGGTGCA
GACAGGCGGCTTCAGCAAAGAGTCTATCCTGCCCAAGAGGAACAGCGATAAGCTGATCGCCAGAAAGAAG
GACTGGGACCCTAAGAAGTACGGCGGCTTCGACAGCCCCACCGTGGCCTATTCTGTGCTGGTGGTGGCCA
AAGTGGAAAAGGGCAAGTCCAAGAAACTGAAGAGTGTGAAAGAGCTGCTGGGGATCACCATCATGGAAAG
AAGCAGCTTCGAGAAGAATCCCATCGACTTTCTGGAAGCCAAGGGCTACAAAGAAGTGAAAAAGGACCTG
ATCATCAAGCTGCCTAAGTACTCCCTGTTCGAGCTGGAAAACGGCCGGAAGAGAATGCTGGCCTCTGCCG
GCGAACTGCAGAAGGGAAACGAACTGGCCCTGCCCTCCAAATATGTGAACTTCCTGTACCTGGCCAGCCA
CTATGAGAAGCTGAAGGGCTCCCCCGAGGATAATGAGCAGAAACAGCTGTTTGTGGAACAGCACAAGCAC
TACCTGGACGAGATCATCGAGCAGATCAGCGAGTTCTCCAAGAGAGTGATCCTGGCCGACGCTAATCTGG
ACAAAGTGCTGTCCGCCTACAACAAGCACCGGGATAAGCCCATCAGAGAGCAGGCCGAGAATATCATCCA
CCTGTTTACCCTGACCAATCTGGGAGCCCCTGCCGCCTTCAAGTACTTTGACACCACCATCGACCGGAAG
AGGTACACCAGCACCAAAGAGGTGCTGGACGCCACCCTGATCCACCAGAGCATCACCGGCCTGTACGAGA
CACGGATCGACCTGTCTCAGCTGGGAGGCGACAAGCGTCCTGCTGCTACTAAGAAAGCTGGTCAAGCTAA
GAAAAAGAAAGCTAGCGGCAGCGGCGCCACCAACTTCAGCCTGCTGAAGCAGGCCGGCGACGTGGAGGAG
AACCCCGGCCCCATGACCGAGTACAAGCCCACGGTGCGCCTCGCCACCCGCGACGACGTCCCCAGGGCCG
TACGCACCCTCGCCGCCGCGTTCGCCGACTACCCCGCCACGCGCCACACCGTCGATCCGGACCGCCACAT
CGAGCGGGTCACCGAGCTGCAAGAACTCTTCCTCACGCGCGTCGGGCTCGACATCGGCAAGGTGTGGGTC
GCGGACGACGGCGCCGCGGTGGCGGTCTGGACCACGCCGGAGAGCGTCGAAGCGGGGGCGGTGTTCGCCG
AGATCGGCCCGCGCATGGCCGAGTTGAGCGGTTCCCGGCTGGCCGCGCAGCAACAGATGGAAGGCCTCCT
GGCGCCGCACCGGCCCAAGGAGCCCGCGTGGTTCCTGGCCACCGTCGGAGTCTCGCCCGACCACCAGGGC
AAGGGTCTGGGCAGCGCCGTCGTGCTCCCCGGAGTGGAGGCGGCCGAGCGCGCCGGGGTGCCCGCCTTCC
TGGAGACCTCCGCGCCCCGCAACCTCCCCTTCTACGAGCGGCTCGGCTTCACCGTCACCGCCGACGTCGA
GGTGCCCGAAGGACCGCGCACCTGGTGCATGACCCGCAAGCCCGGTGCCTGAACGCGTTAAGTCGACAAT
CAACCTCTGGATTACAAAATTTGTGAAAGATTGACTGGTATTCTTAACTATGTTGCTCCTTTTACGCTAT
GTGGATACGCTGCTTTAATGCCTTTGTATCATGCTATTGCTTCCCGTATGGCTTTCATTTTCTCCTCCTT
GTATAAATCCTGGTTGCTGTCTCTTTATGAGGAGTTGTGGCCCGTTGTCAGGCAACGTGGCGTGGTGTGC
ACTGTGTTTGCTGACGCAACCCCCACTGGTTGGGGCATTGCCACCACCTGTCAGCTCCTTTCCGGGACTT
TCGCTTTCCCCCTCCCTATTGCCACGGCGGAACTCATCGCCGCCTGCCTTGCCCGCTGCTGGACAGGGGC
TCGGCTGTTGGGCACTGACAATTCCGTGGTGTTGTCGGGGAAATCATCGTCCTTTCCTTGGCTGCTCGCC
TGTGTTGCCACCTGGATTCTGCGCGGGACGTCCTTCTGCTACGTCCCTTCGGCCCTCAATCCAGCGGACC
TTCCTTCCCGCGGCCTGCTGCCGGCTCTGCGGCCTCTTCCGCGTCTTCGCCTTCGCCCTCAGACGAGTCG
GATCTCCCTTTGGGCCGCCTCCCCGCGTCGACTTTAAGACCAATGACTTACAAGGCAGCTGTAGATCTTA
GCCACTTTTTAAAAGAAAAGGGGGGACTGGAAGGGCTAATTCACTCCCAACGAAGACAAGATCTGCTTTT
TGCTTGTACTGGGTCTCTCTGGTTAGACCAGATCTGAGCCTGGGAGCTCTCTGGCTAACTAGGGAACCCA
CTGCTTAAGCCTCAATAAAGCTTGCCTTGAGTGCTTCAAGTAGTGTGTGCCCGTCTGTTGTGTGACTCTG
GTAACTAGAGATCCCTCAGACCCTTTTAGTCAGTGTGGAAAATCTCTAGCAGTACGTATAGTAGTTCATG
TCATCTTATTATTCAGTATTTATAACTTGCAAAGAAATGAATATCAGAGAGTGAGAGGAACTTGTTTATT
GCAGCTTATAATGGTTACAAATAAAGCAATAGCATCACAAATTTCACAAATAAAGCATTTTTTTCACTGC
ATTCTAGTTGTGGTTTGTCCAAACTCATCAATGTATCTTATCATGTCTGGCTCTAGCTATCCCGCCCCTA
ACTCCGCCCATCCCGCCCCTAACTCCGCCCAGTTCCGCCCATTCTCCGCCCCATGGCTGACTAATTTTTT
TTATTTATGCAGAGGCCGAGGCCGCCTCGGCCTCTGAGCTATTCCAGAAGTAGTGAGGAGGCTTTTTTGG
AGGCCTAGGGACGTACCCAATTCGCCCTATAGTGAGTCGTATTACGCGCGCTCACTGGCCGTCGTTTTAC
AACGTCGTGACTGGGAAAACCCTGGCGTTACCCAACTTAATCGCCTTGCAGCACATCCCCCTTTCGCCAG
CTGGCGTAATAGCGAAGAGGCCCGCACCGATCGCCCTTCCCAACAGTTGCGCAGCCTGAATGGCGAATGG
G
[124 nt withheld, positions 9172-9295]
C
[91 nt withheld, positions 9297-9387]
A
[49 nt withheld, positions 9389-9437]
CCTTTGACGTTGGAGTCCACGTTCTTT
[37 nt withheld, positions 9465-9501]
ACCCTATCTCGGTCTATTCTTTTGATTTATAAGGGATTTTGCCGATTTCGGCCTATTGGTTAAAAAATGA
GCTGATTTAACAAAAATTTAACGCGAATTTTAACAAAATATTAACGCTTACAATTTAGGTGGCACTTTTC
GGGGAAATGTGCGCGGAACCCCTATTTGTTTATTTTTCTAAATACATTCAAATATGTATCCGCTCATGAG
ACAATAACCCTGATAAATGCTTCAATAATATTGAAAAAGGAAGAGTATGAGTATTCAACATTTCCGTGTC
GCCCTTATTCCCTTTTTTGCGGCATTTTGCCTTCCTGTTTTTGCTCACCCAGAAACGCTGGTGAAAGTAA
AAGATGCTGAAGATCAGTTGGGTGCACGAGTGGGTTACATCGAACTGGATCTCAACAGCGGTAAGATCCT
TGAGAGTTTTCGCCCCGAAGAACGTTTTCCAATGATGAGCACTTTTAAAGTTCTGCTATGTGGCGCGGTA
TTATCCCGTATTGACGCCGGGCAAGAGCAACTCGGTCGCCGCATACACTATTCTCAGAATGACTTGGTTG
AGTACTCACCAGTCACAGAAAAGCATCTTACGGATGGCATGACAGTAAGAGAATTATGCAGTGCTGCCAT
AACCATGAGTGATAACACTGCGGCCAACTTACTTCTGACAACGATCGGAGGACCGAAGGAGCTAACCGCT
TTTTTGCACAACATGGGGGATCATGTAACTCGCCTTGATCGTTGGGAACCGGAGCTGAATGAAGCCATAC
CAAACGACGAGCGTGACACCACGATGCCTGTAGCAATGGCAACAACGTTGCGCAAACTATTAACTGGCGA
ACTACTTACTCTAGCTTCCCGGCAACAATTAATAGACTGGATGGAGGCGGATAAAGTTGCAGGACCACTT
CTGCGCTCGGCCCTTCCGGCTGGCTGGTTTATTGCTGATAAATCTGGAGCCGGTGAGCGTGGGTCTCGCG
GTATCATTGCAGCACTGGGGCCAGATGGTAAGCCCTCCCGTATCGTAGTTATCTACACGACGGGGAGTCA
GGCAACTATGGATGAACGAAATAGACAGATCGCTGAGATAGGTGCCTCACTGATTAAGCATTGGTAACTG
TCAGACCAAGTTTACTCATATATACTTTAGATTGATTTAAAACTTCATTTTTAATTTAAAAGGATCTAGG
TGAAGATCCTTTTTGATAATCTCATGACCAAAATCCCTTAACGTGAGTTTTCGTTCCACTGAGCGTCAGA
CCCCGTAGAAAAGATCAAAGGATCTTCTTGAGATCCTTTTTTTCTGCGCGTAATCTGCTGCTTGCAAACA
AAAAAACCACCGCTACCAGCGGTGGTTTGTTTGCCGGATCAAGAGCTACCAACTCTTTTTCCGAAGGTAA
CTGGCTTCAGCAGAGCGCAGATACCAAATACTGTTCTTCTAGTGTAGCCGTAGTTAGGCCACCACTTCAA
GAACTCTGTAGCACCGCCTACATACCTCGCTCTGCTAATCCTGTTACCAGTGGCTGCTGCCAGTGGCGAT
AAGTCGTGTCTTACCGGGTTGGACTCAAGACGATAGTTACCGGATAAGGCGCAGCGGTCGGGCTGAACGG
GGGGTTCGTGCACACAGCCCAGCTTGGAGCGAACGACCTACACCGAACTGAGATACCTACAGCGTGAGCT
ATGAGAAAGCGCCACGCTTCCCGAAGGGAGAAAGGCGGACAGGTATCCGGTAAGCGGCAGGGTCGGAACA
GGAGAGCGCACGAGGGAGCTTCCAGGGGGAAACGCCTGGTATCTTTATAGTCCTGTCGGGTTTCGCCACC
TCTGACTTGAGCGTCGATTTTTGTGATGCTCGTCAGGGGGGCGGAGCCTATGGAAAAACGCCAGCAACGC
GGCCTTTTTACGGTTCCTGGCCTTTTGCTGGCCTTTTGCTCACATGTTCTTTCCTGCGTTATCCCCTGAT
TCTGTGGATAACCGTATTACCGCCTTTGAGTGAGCTGATACCGCTCGCCGCAGCCGAACGACCGAGCGCA
GCGAGTCAGTGAGCGAGGAAGCGGAAGAGCGCCCAATACGCAAACCGCCTCTCCCCGCG
